>Addgene plasmid #200920 | pEG302-ELF7-ZF | addgene full sequence | sequence record 401418 | Addgene NGS Result
TTGAGATCCTTTTTTTCTGCGCGTAATCTGCTGCTTGCAAACAAAAAAACCACCGCTACCAGCGGTGGTT
TGTTTGCCGGATCAAGAGCTACCAACTCTTTTTCCGAAGGTAACTGGCTTCAGCAGAGCGCAGATACCAA
ATACTGTCCTTCTAGTGTAGCCGTAGTTAGGCCACCACTTCAAGAACTCTGTAGCACCGCCTACATACCT
CGCTCTGCTAATCCTGTTACCAGTGGCTGCTGCCAGTGGCGATAAGTCGTGTCTTACCGGGTTGGACTCA
AGACGATAGTTACCGGATAAGGCGCAGCGGTCGGGCTGAACGGGGGGTTCGTGCACACAGCCCAGCTTGG
AGCGAACGACCTACACCGAACTGAGATACCTACAGCGTGAGCTATGAGAAAGCGCCACGCTTCCCGAAGG
GAGAAAGGCGGACAGGTATCCGGTAAGCGGCAGGGTCGGAACAGGAGAGCGCACGAGGGAGCTTCCAGGG
GGAAACGCCTGGTATCTTTATAGTCCTGTCGGGTTTCGCCACCTCTGACTTGAGCGTCGATTTTTGTGAT
GCTCGTCAGGGGGGCGGAGCCTATGGAAAAACGCCAGCAACGCGGCCTTTTTACGGTTCCTGGCCTTTTG
CTGGCCTTTTGCTCACATGTTCTTTCCTGCGTTATCCCCTGATTCTGTGGATAACCGTATTACCGCCTTT
GAGTGAGCTGATACCGCTCGCCGCAGCCGAACGACCGAGCGCAGCGAGTCAGTGAGCGAGGAAGCGGAAG
AGCGCCTGATGCGGTATTTTCTCCTTACGCATCTGTGCGGTATTTCACACCGCATATGGTGCACTCTCAG
TACAATCTGCTCTGATGCCGCATAGTTAAGCCAGTATACACTCCGCTATCGCTACGTGACTGGGTCATGG
CTGCGCCCCGACACCCGCCAACACCCGCTGACGCGCCCTGACGGGCTTGTCTGCTCCCGGCATCCGCTTA
CAGACAAGCTGTGACCGTCTCCGGGAGCTGCATGTGTCAGAGGTTTTCACCGTCATCACCGAAACGCGCG
AGGCAGGGTGCCTTGATGTGGGCGCCGGCGGTCGAGTGGCGACGGCGCGGCTTGTCCGCGCCCTGGTAGA
TTGCCTGGCCGTAGGCCAGCCATTTTTGAGCGGCCAGCGGCCGCGATAGGCCGACGCGAAGCGGCGGGGC
GTAGGGAGCGCAGCGACCGAAGGGTAGGCGCTTTTTGCAGCTCTTCGGCTGTGCGCTGGCCAGACAGTTA
TGCACAGGCCAGGCGGGTTTTAAGAGTTTTAATAAGTTTTAAAGAGTTTTAGGCGGAAAAATCGCCTTTT
TTCTCTTTTATATCAGTCACTTACATGTGTGACCGGTTCCCAATGTACGGCTTTGGGTTCCCAATGTACG
GGTTCCGGTTCCCAATGTACGGCTTTGGGTTCCCAATGTACGTGCTATCCACAGGAAAGAGACCTTTTCG
ACCTTTTTCCCCTGCTAGGGCAATTTGCCCTAGCATCTGCTCCGTACATTAGGAACCGGCGGATGCTTCG
CCCTCGATCAGGTTGCGGTAGCGCATGACTAGGATCGGGCCAGCCTGCCCCGCCTCCTCCTTCAAATCGT
ACTCCGGCAGGTCATTTGACCCGATCAGCTTGCGCACGGTGAAACAGAACTTCTTGAACTCTCCGGCGCT
GCCACTGCGTTCGTAGATCGTCTTGAACAACCATCTGGCTTCTGCCTTGCCTGCGGCGCGGCGTGCCAGG
CGGTAGAGAAAACGGCCGATGCCGGGATCGATCAAAAAGTAATCGGGGTGAACCGTCAGCACGTCCGGGT
TCTTGCCTTCTGTGATCTCGCGGTACATCCAATCAGCTAGCTCGATCTCGATGTACTCCGGCCGCCCGGT
TTCGCTCTTTACGATCTTGTAGCGGCTAATCAAGGCTTCACCCTCGGATACCGTCACCAGGCGGCCGTTC
TTGGCCTTCTTCGTACGCTGCATGGCAACGTGCGTGGTGTTTAACCGAATGCAGGTTTCTACCAGGTCGT
CTTTCTGCTTTCCGCCATCGGCTCGCCGGCAGAACTTGAGTACGTCCGCAACGTGTGGACGGAACACGCG
GCCGGGCTTGTCTCCCTTCCCTTCCCGGTATCGGTTCATGGATTCGGTTAGATGGGAAACCGCCATCAGT
ACCAGGTCGTAATCCCACACACTGGCCATGCCGGCCGGCCCTGCGGAAACCTCTACGTGCCCGTCTGGAA
GCTCGTAGCGGATCACCTCGCCAGCTCGTCGGTCACGCTTCGACAGACGGAAAACGGCCACGTCCATGAT
GCTGCGACTATCGCGGGTGCCCACGTCATAGAGCATCGGAACGAAAAAATCTGGTTGCTCGTCGCCCTTG
GGCGGCTTCCTAATCGACGGCGCACCGGCTGCCGGCGGTTGCCGGGATTCTTTGCGGATTCGATCAGCGG
CCGCTTGCCACGATTCACCGGGGCGTGCTTCTGCCTCGATGCGTTGCCGCTGGGCGGCCTGCGCGGCCTT
CAACTTCTCCACCAGGTCATCACCCAGCGCCGCGCCGATTTGTACCGGGCCGGATGGTTTGCGACCGCTC
ACGCCGATTCCTCGGGCTTGGGGGTTCCAGTGCCATTGCAGGGCCGGCAGGCAACCCAGCCGCTTACGCC
TGGCCAACCGCCCGTTCCTCCACACATGGGGCATTCCACGGCGTCGGTGCCTGGTTGTTCTTGATTTTCC
ATGCCGCCTCCTTTAGCCGCTAAAATTCATCTACTCATTTATTCATTTGCTCATTTACTCTGGTAGCTGC
GCGATGTATTCAGATAGCAGCTCGGTAATGGTCTTGCCTTGGCGTACCGCGTACATCTTCAGCTTGGTGT
GATCCTCCGCCGGCAACTGAAAGTTGACCCGCTTCATGGCTGGCGTGTCTGCCAGGCTGGCCAACGTTGC
AGCCTTGCTGCTGCGTGCGCTCGGACGGCCGGCACTTAGCGTGTTTGTGCTTTTGCTCATTTTCTCTTTA
CCTCATTAACTCAAATGAGTTTTGATTTAATTTCAGCGGCCAGCGCCTGGACCTCGCGGGCAGCGTCGCC
CTCGGGTTCTGATTCAAGAACGGTTGTGCCGGCGGCGGCAGTGCCTGGGTAGCTCACGCGCTGCGTGATA
CGGGACTCAAGAATGGGCAGCTCGTACCCGGCCAGCGCCTCGGCAACCTCACCGCCGATGCGCGTGCCTT
TGATCGCCCGCGACACGACAAAGGCCGCTTGTAGCCTTCCATCCGTGACCTCAATGCGCTGCTTAACCAG
CTCCACCAGGTCGGCGGTGGCCCATATGTCGTAAGGGCTTGGCTGCACCGGAATCAGCACGAAGTCGGCT
GCCTTGATCGCGGACACAGCCAAGTCCGCCGCCTGGGGCGCTCCGTCGATCACTACGAAGTCGCGCCGGC
CGATGGCCTTCACGTCGCGGTCAATCGTCGGGCGGTCGATGCCGACAACGGTTAGCGGTTGATCTTCCCG
CACGGCCGCCCAATCGCGGGCACTGCCCTGGGGATCGGAATCGACTAACAGAACATCGGCCCCGGCGAGT
TGCAGGGCGCGGGCTAGATGGGTTGCGATGGTCGTCTTGCCTGACCCGCCTTTCTGGTTAAGTACAGCGA
TAACCTTCATGCGTTCCCCTTGCGTATTTGTTTATTTACTCATCGCATCATATACGCAGCGACCGCATGA
CGCAAGCTGTTTTACTCAAATACACATCACCTTTTTAGACGGCGGCGCTCGGTTTCTTCAGCGGCCAAGC
TGGCCGGCCAGGCCGCCAGCTTGGCATCAGACAAACCGGCCAGGATTTCATGCAGCCGCACGGTTGAGAC
GTGCGCGGGCGGCTCGAACACGTACCCGGCCGCGATCATCTCCGCCTCGATCTCTTCGGTAATGAAAAAC
GGTTCGTCCTGGCCGTCCTGGTGCGGTTTCATGCTTGTTCCTCTTGGCGTTCATTCTCGGCGGCCGCCAG
GGCGTCGGCCTCGGTCAATGCGTCCTCACGGAAGGCACCGCGCCGCCTGGCCTCGGTGGGCGTCACTTCC
TCGCTGCGCTCAAGTGCGCGGTACAGGGTCGAGCGATGCACGCCAAGCAGTGCAGCCGCCTCTTTCACGG
TGCGGCCTTCCTGGTCGATCAGCTCGCGGGCGTGCGCGATCTGTGCCGGGGTGAGGGTAGGGCGGGGGCC
AAACTTCACGCCTCGGGCCTTGGCGGCCTCGCGCCCGCTCCGGGTGCGGTCGATGATTAGGGAACGCTCG
AACTCGGCAATGCCGGCGAACACGGTCAACACCATGCGGCCGGCCGGCGTGGTGGTGTCGGCCCACGGCT
CTGCCAGGCTACGCAGGCCCGCGCCGGCCTCCTGGATGCGCTCGGCAATGTCCAGTAGGTCGCGGGTGCT
GCGGGCCAGGCGGTCTAGCCTGGTCACTGTCACAACGTCGCCAGGGCGTAGGTGGTCAAGCATCCTGGCC
AGCTCCGGGCGGTCGCGCCTGGTGCCGGTGATCTTCTCGGAAAACAGCTTGGTGCAGCCGGCCGCGTGCA
GTTCGGCCCGTTGGTTGGTCAAGTCCTGGTCGTCGGTGCTGACGCGGGCATAGCCCAGCAGGCCAGCGGC
GGCGCTCTTGTTCATGGCGTAATGTCTCCGGTTCTAGTCGCAAGTATTCTACTTTATGCGACTAAAACAC
GCGACAAGAAAACGCCAGGAAAAGGGCAGGGCGGCAGCCTGTCGCGTAACTTAGGACTTGTGCGACATGT
CGTTTTCAGAAGACGGCTGCACTGAACGTCAGAAGCCGACTGCACTATAGCAGCGGAGGGGTTGGATCAA
AGTACTTTGATCCCGAGGGGAACCCTGTGGTTGGCATGCACATACAAATGGACGAACGGATAAACCTTTT
CACGCCCTTTTAAATATCCGATTATTCTAATAAACGCTCTTTTCTCTTAGGTTTACCCGCCAATATATCC
TGTCAAACACTGATAGTTTAAACTGAAGGCGGGAAACGACAATCTGATCCAAGCTCAAGCTGCTCTAGCA
TTCGCCATTCAGGCTGCGCAACTGTTGGGAAGGGCGATCGGTGCGGGCCTCTTCGCTATTACGCCAGCTG
GCGAAAGGGGGATGTGCTGCAAGGCGATTAAGTTGGGTAACGCCAGGGTTTTCCCAGTCACGACGTTGTA
AAACGACGGCCAGTGCCAAGCTTGCATGCCTGCAGGGATCTGGATTTTAGTACTGGATTTTGGTTTTAGG
AATTAGAAATTTTATTGATAGAAGTATTTTACAAATACAAATACATACTAAGGGTTTCTTATATGCTCAA
CACATGAGCGAAACCCTATAGGAACCCTAATTCCCTTATCTGGGAACTACTCACACATTATTATGGAGAA
AGCTTATTTTTCTGCACTACGCAGGGATATTTCACCGCCCATCCAGGGTTTTATTATTCCATCCTGCTCA
AGTAATAAAGCCCCCTGTTTGTCTATTCCGCGTGAAATGCCAAATATTTCTTTATCACCAATGATAAGTT
TCACTGGGCGATTAATAAAATTATCCAGCTTTTCCCAGCGCGACAGATAAGGTGCCAATCCTTCTTGTTC
GAAGAGTTCCAACGCAGCACGTAATTCACGTATTAGCATGGCCGCCAACGTATTACGATCGAGATTGATC
CCCGCTTCCTGCAGCGTGATCCACCCCTGATTAACGACACTCTCTTCAACACGGCGCATTGCCATGTTGA
TCCCGGCTCCAATGACTATTTGCGCCGCATCGCCAGTTTTGCCAGTCAGCTCCACCAGAATGCCTGCCAG
CTTGCGATCCTGCAGATAGAGGTCATTAGGCCATTTAACACGAACTTTATCTGCACCCAGCTTGCGTAAT
ACTTCCGCCATCACGATACCGATAACCAGACTTAAACCAATCGCCGCCGCCGGGCCTTGTTCCAGACGCC
AGAACATCGACAAATATAAGTTTGCGCCAAAAGGCGAAAACCATTTCCGACCCCGGCGACCACGGCCAGC
CTGCTGGTATTCTGCAATGCAAGCATCGCCCGATTTAAGCTCTCCGATACGATCAAGAAGGTACTGATTC
GTGGAGTCAATCACTGGCAGCACGGCTACACTACCGCCATCCAGCTGACCCAATATCTGTTTAGCATTAA
GTAACTGGATAGGCTCAGGCAGGCTGTATCCTTTACCCGGAACGGTAAAGACATCAACGCCCCAGTCACG
CAGTGTCTGAATGTGTTTATTAATAGCCGCCCGGCTCATTCCCAGCGTTTCACCCAACTGCTCGCCAGAG
TGAAATTCACCGTTCGCTAACAGGGCAATCAATTTCAGTGGCACGGTGTTATCCTTCATCTCGAGGTCAC
ACACGATTGGTTGAATATCATCAGCCTCAGCCATTTTTTATGAGCTGCAAACACACAAAAAGAGTTCAAT
ACAGTCAAATAAACCCTGATTGAATCAGAAATAGCTTTCTGTTCAACGTACGACACTACAAATCCTAAAG
TTTCGAAGAATCTATACACAAACTTCATCTAACCTTAAACAGTGTTCAGATTCAATCTAACATTGACAGT
GTTCAGATTCAATCTAACTTCAACAGTTCAGATTTCAATTCACATATACAAATCATTTCCCAGGTAACAT
GAACATGGATCTCTCCATCAAGGTCAAGCCAAATTCTGGTAGCTATAATCGAGCTAACTGATCGGTCAAC
TTAGATCGATTCTAGTAAAACCAAAAGATTTAGTGGAGGTTCACAGATCCAAATTAAACGATATCCAGAT
CTCAAGGAAATTGAGAAAACAAGATCGAGATCCAGCAAATAAAGTAGATCCAGAAAGTTCCTATTACCTT
GGAAAGAAAGAGCGGAAGAAGATGAGATTGAGGAAGATTCAAAACGGAGAATGAATCTCCTGGATTATCT
CTTACTTTCTCTCTTAGTCTTCTTCCTTGTTCTTCTCTGTCAAGTCGCCGGAGATTCAAAACGGCTGATG
AAAGTGAGGAGGACAACGAGACAATTCAAAGCGGAGAGGAAAATATATGAATTTATATAGGCGGGTTTAT
CTCTTACAACTTTATTTTCGGCCTTTCAAAAAAATAATTAAAATCGACAGACACGAATCATTTCGACCAC
AGGTAAAGATAACGTGACCTGGCTGTCAGACAGCCTTTTCCCTCGTGTTAACTAATTTTTAAACTAATTA
ATCATCTCAGCCCTTGGATTAGTTCTTTTGCTTTGATGGCTTCATGACTGTGACCTGCTCGATCCGCGTG
TTACATGACAGCTCCGTTTTTTTAGTGGTTAACTTAAACCGAGTCAATCCAGGCAACGTTAGTCGTCGTC
GTGGTTGGCTTGTTCAATTAGATTTCATACAATTCAACGTAATTTAATTCGTTTTCTATTAGAATTGTAT
CATAATTAATTCAGACCGTGAAAGAAAGTGTCTTTCATGATGTGTTTATGGATATTTATACAATAAGATA
CAATGTTTCATCATATTCACTATTCACGATTAGTATGTACATTAAATAATGGCTACTACTACATCCGAAC
TCGTCAAAACGATTCTGAATCAATTATACATATGCTGACTCTTGCATACATAAAAAATAGTTGTTTAAAT
TTTGTCTAACTAATGTTTGGTATAAGTATAATGTTGAGTTGAGATACCAATTACATCGAGTCTAGCCATT
TTGTCGTGCCATATTCGTCAAAACTTTCTTACATAATGATAACCTAGATCTAGATGAGATATGTATCAAT
GTATTTGAGATCATAATTAAGTTCGTTCTAAATTTTGTCCCTGCAGGTCCTGCTGAGCCTCGACATGTTG
TCGCAAAATTCGCCCTGGACCCGCCCAACGATTTGTCGTCACTGTCAAGGTTTGACCTGCACTTCATTTG
GGGCCCACATACACCAAAAAAATGCTGCATAATTCTCGGGGCAGCAAGTCGGTTACCCGGCCGCCGTGCT
GGACCGGGTTGAATGGTGCCCGTAACTTTCGGTAGAGCGGACGGCCAATACTCAACTTCAAGGAATCTCA
CCCATGCGCGCCGGCGGGGAACCGGAGTTCCCTTCAGTGAGCGTTATTAGTTCGCCGCTCGGTGTGTCGT
AGATACTAGCCCCTGGGGCACTTTTGAAATTTGAATAAGATTTATGTAATCAGTCTTTTAGGTTTGACCG
GTTCTGCCGCTTTTTTTAAAATTGGATTTGTAATAATAAAACGCAATTGTTTGTTATTGTGGCGCTCTAT
CATAGATGTCGCTATAAACCTATTCAGCACAATATATTGTTTTCATTTTAATATTGTACATATAAGTAGT
AGGGTACAATCAGTAAATTGAACGGAGAATATTATTCATAAAAATACGATAGTAACGGGTGATATATTCA
TTAGAATGAACCGAAACCGGCGGTAAGGATCTGAGCTACACATGCTCAGGTTTTTTACAACGTGCACAAC
AGAATTGAAAGCAAATATCATGCGATCATAGGCGTCTCGCATATCTCATTAAAGCAGGACTCTAGGGACT
AGTCCCGGGTCTTAATTAACTCTCTAGAGGCGCGCCAAGCTTCTACTACTAAGATCCACCAGTATCCTCA
TGCCATTCAATCTTCTGAGCTTCGAAGATATCGTTAAGTCCACCAGCCATAGATCCCTCGAGTCCGGTGT
GAGTCCTTTGATGCTCGGTGAGCTTATCACTCCTAGAGAAAGATTTTCCACACTCAGGGCATTTATAAGG
TTTTTCTCCAGTGTGTGTCCTTTGATGAGCCCTAAGGTTTGCTCTCTGAGAGAATGATTTTCCACACTCA
GGGCATTTATAAGGTTTTTCACCAGTATGGGTCCTTTGGTGCCTAACAAGGTTTCCAGATGTTGAGAATG
ATTTTCCACACTCAGGGCATTTATAAGGTTTTTCTCCGGTATGAGTCCTCTGATGCCTAACAAGAGATGA
AGATTGTGAGAATGATTTTCCACACTCAGGGCATTTATAAGGTTTTTCACCAGTATGGGTCCTCTGATGG
GTGGTAAGATGATCACTCCTACTGAATGATTTTCCACACTCAGGGCATTTATAAGGTTTTTCACCGGTAT
GGGTCCTTTGGTGCCTCCTAAGATCTCCAGATTGAGAGAAAGATTTTCCACACTCAGGGCATTTATAAGG
CTCGAGAGGTCCTTGGAAAAGAACCTCAAGGGATCCTTTGTCGTCATCGTCTTTGTAGTCTTTGTCGTCA
TCGTCTTTGTAGTCTTTGTCGTCATCGTCTTTGTAGTCGGTACCAAGCTTGGCGCGCCCGTCCCGGGTCT
TAATTAACTCTCTAGACTCACCTAGCACCACTTTGTACAAGAAAGCTGGGTCGGCGCGCCCACCCTTTTC
AGAATAATCATCCTCATTACCATCACTATATTGATTGGCATCTTGTTCCGGCTCGTGTTTCCAAGATCTA
CCAAGGCCGCCTTCGTCCTCTAATCTTCTCATCTTGGAGCTCGAAGCACCAACCCTAGAAGAGTAAACCT
ACATCCAAAGCCCCAAAGTCCAAAGGAATTGGTAAGAGAACTAGAACTTTCCACGTGTTACTCTTTTAAA
GGCTAAATGTATGGATTTACTATACCCCTGAATCTTTATGTTCTATCACTGATACAGTTGATCTCCGCCT
TACAGTTACCCTTGAAGGTACTGGAAAGTGTTCAATCTCATCAGAAGATCTTCCTTCCCTGGCCCTTTTC
TTCCTCAAGTTCAACCTCATGGGTAGGGGCTGCCAAATTCTCAACGGTCATCCCAAAGTATTATAGACAG
AAGAAAAAAAAGATACACAACTGGAATATGTAACAAAAACCGATGCAATACCAGATAGCTAGCGGTCCCA
TTGTCAAATGATACCAGGTATGTGCCAGGATCGTTTGCATTGGGTTGTACCTGTTATAACATCAGGTGAC
ATATTTATTTCAATCTGCAACTCAAACAATCAAAATTTCACTTAAACCACATTGGCTATAGTACATACAT
CCCAGAGGTATTCGCGAACCCAAGTGTAAGAGATTTCTTCGTTTTCATCATGGATATCCTTAGACAACTG
GCACAGCAACATAAATTGATAACACATCAATCAAACTGAACTTTTCTTGACTTGTCAAAATTTGTGTAAA
AGAGAGATCAGTTTATGGAGAGGCATGTCTACCTCATCCAAGGAAGGAACCATGTACGCCAGAAATTTTT
CTGGATTGGCAGTGTCTGATCCAGCCACCACATAGCTTTTCAAAATGGCCTGTGGAGTATGAGGTCAGAG
CTCGTCATCAATATGAAAATAAGGCAATCAACCATAGTTAAGATTCAGCCCCATATATCATATATCCTAT
CCTCATTCAAGTACACTTATGTAAGCAACAAAAACGATATAGTTGATACAGTCATCTTTTCTCTCAGGAA
CAAAGTATCCCTATGATAGAGACCAGAGATAATTGGACCATACTCATGGATATCGGTAACTCATAACTCA
CCCGTGACTCATGTGCATCACGAATTGAAGGGTCCAACTTGCCAAAGAATTCAGAATCAGCTATAGGAGC
ACCATCAAAATTCGCTACCACAAACTGCTCATCGTACCTGTGTCAAAAAAGGAAGGGGAGAGTCAAATGT
AATAGCATAGTATGCTACAGGTTCAGTGAAAATTATTAGTGGATGTTTCATCCAAAAGGCAATACACTAA
AACCCTAGCAAAGAAACATTTGAACAAGAGTTGGAGCAGAGAAAAGGGAAAAATTAAAGACCCAACATCT
CTCTTAAGTGTTGTATAGTTAGACCTTAACAAGGCTGCCTATTTTCCCACCCGATTGATTACACTATCCT
ATAGGAAAACTATTCGTGCATGTTTCCGACCACAGGAGATCCTTCAGAGAGAGCCAACATAAAGATAATC
TGTAAAGTGTCAGCTTTCAAGCTGTGTCTACATGTAGGACTATTATGAGAAAATTTTGCCTGATTCGGTA
TTTCAGATTTAAGATTGTCTGCAAGGGGAAATAAAGAGCATCCAACCTATCAAAATATGGCAACAGTGGT
AGAACTTCAACCGGCTGCAAGTTTTTATTGGTGGCATGAACTGGTCGAGACTTGCATGCCTCAAAGGATG
CTTCAATATCCTTGATTTGTCTCTCTCTAGAGACCAAAGAAAAATAAACCATTAGACCTTTTTTTTTCTC
ACTTTCCTTAGAAATACACATATTTGAGAAACAACACACCTATTGTTAAGATTGTGCAAGATGTTGATGC
CTCCTTTCATCTCTCGCAGTTCCTTTGCTTGCTTCTCCGTTAGCGACTACACAAGGTAAACATAGGAAAT
TGGAAACTGTCTCTAGAAGCTATACATGGCAAAACAAATTTCCAACAAGCGAGATGGATAGATACCTGTC
TTGCCGATTCGTTATTAATAGAAGAAATGTATTGTGTTTTGACGAGCCAAGACATGCCTTTATCAGTAGG
TCTTTCTTTCCTCCGGATGCCATCTTTCTTAATAGGTGTAACAGCGTCATCATCACGCAAGAGTTCTTCA
TCTTCAGGGGCAAGAGGTGCCTTGACTTTGGGAGGGCTGAAAAGAGCTACAACAGTAAGTATCCCCAGTA
GATGAGGTCGCTGGCATTAAAGACACTAAGACTTTATTGAGAGCACATACTTGTACACACTTAGGTCAAG
CAGATCCAAGGGTATTCCAAGATCAGGCTCGACAAAGATTTTTGGTTTCCATAATTTCTCCAGGGATGTG
ATGGTATACTTTGTAAATCTAGTGGGATCAAAATAGCTGGCAAGTAAGGACAGTAGAATAACACAGAAAT
AAAATTTGGCAATAATAGAGAAACATACTGATCTTTATCCCGTTTAATGGTCATAAGCTTAAGCTGTGCA
CTAGGGTCAGGGAGCTCATTCCGGAACCTTGAAGAAGAAGATGAATATCAGAGTCTAACAATAATATGTA
AAAAAGATTTAGGTAGTCGTTTGAAGAATACTGACTTGAGCTTGCAGATGAAGGTGGTTGGTTTCTTTAA
CCTATTCTCGACCCTGTCGGTGGTGAGTAGGGGCGTCGGCTTCTTCTCCTCGGTGTGTCCCTTGGGCATC
TGAGACTTGTGAGAATTTTTCATCTGCTGTCTATGTTTTTCGTCTTGCCTTTGTTTCTCTAACTCCCTCT
TCTTCCTAAGCCTCCTCTCTTCTTCGGTCTCGATTTTCTTAGAATGAGGAAGATGAGACCTGTGGTGGTG
CTTCGATGGATCCGGTTTAGCACGCTCCCGCCTTCCAACCTGCTTGGAGGCCCCTTTCTCGTGGTCATTG
GGACCCTGGTGTCGAGGAGGATCGGGAACGAGCGGAGGAGGAGCTGAGGGAGGTGGCGGAGGAGGAGGAG
CTTGGAGCTGGTTGAATTGAGGATAGTGGGGCCCCTGCTGATAGTAAGCATGCGGAGGAGGAGGCGGCGG
CGGAGGATATGAGTACGGTTGATGCGACGGTGGTGGGGGAGGAACAGGAGGGGGTAACGACGGCGGGGGA
GGCGGAGGGGCCAAAGAATTTTGAGATGGTGGCTGAGGAAGAGGAGGATACGGCGGCCGGTACGACGCCA
TTCTCGGTGTACTTTGTGATCTGAATCACCTAAACCAACTAAAACGAGTCTTCTTGATATATATTAATTA
TATAGCTCCGGTCAGACTGATTTTTCCTTTTTACTTTAATTTGGGCCTCACTAGCGGCCCAATAACCGCT
ACTATCATATGGGTTCTGATAATTACGGCTTCAATACAAACAAAAACAATCTTAAGCTCACCGTTTTATG
AATCCCAAATATGAACGAAACATGCTTTGTACCACCAAGCTCATCGACGTGTGACTGTGTGAGGAACACA
AAATATTTATTTTCTACATTGATAATTACTCAAACATTATGTACAGTATAGCGAACCGAGGTGTGTGGTT
AAACACTCAACACGCTGGACCAACTTATGAAAACCTCTTACCAGGACTTCACAAGCCGAAGATGTTATGG
TCGTTGGCACTGAAAATAGCACCGCCAAACTGCCTGGTGTTCAAGTCGCCTCCATCAAGGGCGGTCCCAA
AACGGTCAAGCCACTGGGCAGGACTGGGATTCTCTGCCTCTTCCACCCACTCCGACATCATGTCAATGTC
CTCCAGGGCAATTGGGTCTGTCTCCAAGGTTATCATCCTCCCTAACTTTAGATTCTGATTCACGTACGCC
AACTTGTTCAATATTTCTCTGTCAATCTTGTTTCGCCTTTCCCAGTGCATCTGCTGGAATGTGCTCCATT
GGCGTTCCAAGTTGTAACCGCTGCAAACTTGGCTTAGTATTCTGATGGCCACCCGCTGCAAAACAGGTGC
TGAGTCACCAAACTGCTCCCACCAGAGACCTGCATTACTAAGCAAGGTGAAGGGGGCGGCCGCGGAGCCT
GCTTTTTTGTACAAACTTGTTGATGATCCCGGGCCCGCGGTACCGTCGACTGCAGAATTCAATTCTGAGA
TTTTTCAAATCAGTGCGCAAGACGTGACGTAAGTATCCGAGTCAGTTTTTATTTTTCTACTAATTTGGTC
GTTTATTTCGGCGTGTAGGACATGGCAACCGGGCCTGAATTTCGCGGGTATTCTGTTTCTATTCCAACTT
TTTCTTGATCCGCAGCCATTAACGACTTTTGAATAGATACGCTGACACGCCAAGCCTCGCTAGTCAAAAG
TGTACCAAACAACGCTTTACAGCAAGAACGGAATGCGCGTGACGCTCGCGGTGACGCCATTTCGCCTTTT
CAGAAATGGATAAATAGCCTTGCTTCCTATTATATCTTCCCAAATTACCAATACATTACACTAGCATCTG
AATTTCATAACCAATCTCGATACACCAAATCGAATCGATGAGCCCAGAACGACGCCCGGCCGACATCCGC
CGTGCCACCGAGGCGGACATGCCGGCGGTCTGCACCATCGTCAACCACTACATCGAGACAAGCACGGTCA
ACTTCCGTACCGAGCCGCAGGAACCGCAGGAGTGGACGGACGACCTCGTCCGTCTGCGGGAGCGCTATCC
CTGGCTCGTCGCCGAGGTGGACGGCGAGGTCGCCGGCATCGCCTACGCGGGCCCCTGGAAGGCACGCAAC
GCCTACGACTGGACGGCCGAGTCGACCGTGTACGTCTCCCCCCGCCACCAGCGGACGGGACTGGGCTCCA
CGCTCTACACCCACCTGCTGAAGTCCCTGGAGGCACAGGGCTTCAAGAGCGTGGTCGCTGTCATCGGGCT
GCCCAACGACCCGAGCGTGCGCATGCACGAGGCGCTCGGATATGCCCCCCGCGGCATGCTGCGGGCGGCC
GGCTTCAAGCACGGGAACTGGCATGACGTGGGTTTCTGGCAGCTGGACTTCAGCCTGCCGGTACCGCCCC
GTCCGGTCCTGCCCGTCACCGAGATTTGACTGCAGAATCTTGGACTCCCATGTTGGCAAAGGCAACCAAA
CAAACAATGAATGATCCGCTCCTGCATATGGGGCGGTTTGAGTATTTCAACTGCCATTTGGGCTGAATTG
AAGACATGCTCCTGTCAGAAATTCCGTGATCTTACTCAATATTCAGTAATCTCGGCCAATATCCTAAATG
TGCGTGGCTTTATCTGTCTTTGTATTGTTTCATCAATTCATGTAACGTTTGCTTTTCTTATGAATTTTCA
AATAAATTATCAGATCCGAGCTCGAATTAATTCGGCGTTAATTCAGTACATTAAAAACGTCCGCAATGTG
TTATTAAGTTGTCTAAGCGTCAATTTGTTTACACCACAATATATCCTGCCACCAGCCAGCCAACAGCTCC
CCGACCGGCAGCTCGGCACAAAATCACCACTCGATACAGGCAGCCCATCAGTCCGGGACGGCGTCAGCGG
GAGAGCCGTTGTAAGGCGGCAGACTTTGCTCATGTTACCGATGCTATTCGGAAGAACGGCAACTAAGCTG
CCGGGTTTGAAACACGGATGATCTCGCGGAGGGTAGCATGTTGATTGTAACGATGACAGAGCGTTGCTGC
CTGTGATCACCGCGGTTTCAAAATCGGCTCCGTCGATACTATGTTATACGCCAACTTTGAAAACAACTTT
GAAAAAGCTGTTTTCTGGTATTTAAGGTTTTAGAATGCAAGGAACAGTGAATTGGAGTTCGTCTTGTTAT
AATTAGCTTCTTGGGGTATCTTTAAATACTGTAGAAAAGAGGAAGGAAATAATAAATGGCTAAAATGAGA
ATATCACCGGAATTGAAAAAACTGATCGAAAAATACCGCTGCGTAAAAGATACGGAAGGAATGTCTCCTG
CTAAGGTATATAAGCTGGTGGGAGAAAATGAAAACCTATATTTAAAAATGACGGACAGCCGGTATAAAGG
GACCACCTATGATGTGGAACGGGAAAAGGACATGATGCTATGGCTGGAAGGAAAGCTGCCTGTTCCAAAG
GTCCTGCACTTTGAACGGCATGATGGCTGGAGCAATCTGCTCATGAGTGAGGCCGATGGCGTCCTTTGCT
CGGAAGAGTATGAAGATGAACAAAGCCCTGAAAAGATTATCGAGCTGTATGCGGAGTGCATCAGGCTCTT
TCACTCCATCGACATATCGGATTGTCCCTATACGAATAGCTTAGACAGCCGCTTAGCCGAATTGGATTAC
TTACTGAATAACGATCTGGCCGATGTGGATTGCGAAAACTGGGAAGAAGACACTCCATTTAAAGATCCGC
GCGAGCTGTATGATTTTTTAAAGACGGAAAAGCCCGAAGAGGAACTTGTCTTTTCCCACGGCGACCTGGG
AGACAGCAACATCTTTGTGAAAGATGGCAAAGTAAGTGGCTTTATTGATCTTGGGAGAAGCGGCAGGGCG
GACAAGTGGTATGACATTGCCTTCTGCGTCCGGTCGATCAGGGAGGATATCGGGGAAGAACAGTATGTCG
AGCTATTTTTTGACTTACTGGGGATCAAGCCTGATTGGGAGAAAATAAAATATTATATTTTACTGGATGA
ATTGTTTTAGTACCTAGAATGCATGACCAAAATCCCTTAACGCTGAGAGATCCCCTCATAATTTCCCCAA
AGCGTAACCATGTGTGAATAAATTTTGAGCTAGTAGGGTTGCAGCCACGAGTAAGTCTTCCCTTGTTATT
GTGTAGCCAGAATGCCGCAAAACTTCCATGCCTAAGCGAACTGTTGAGAGTACGTTTCGATTTCTGACTG
TGTTAGCCTGGAAGTGCTTGTCCCAACCTTGTTTCTGAGCATGAACGCCCGCAAGCCAACATGTTAGTTG
AAGCATCAGGGCGATTAGCAGCATGATATCAAAACGCTCTGAGCTGCTCGTTCGGCTATGGCGTAGGCCT
AGTCCGTAGGCAGGACTTTTCAAGTCTCGGAAGGTTTCTTCAATCTGCATTCGCTTCGAATAGATATTAA
CAAGTTGTTTGGGTGTTCGAATTTCAACAGGTAAGTTAGTTGCTAGAATCCATGGCTCCTTTGCCGACGC
TGAGTAGATTTTAGGTGACGGGTGGTGACAATGAGTCCGTGTCGAGCGCTGATTTTTTCGGCCTTTAGAG
CGAGATTTATACAATAGAATTTGGCATGAGATTGGATTGCTTTTAGTCAGCCTCTTATAGCCTAAAGTCT
TTGAGTGACTAGATGACATATCATGTAAGTTGCTGATAGGTTTCCAGTTTTCCGCTCCTAGGTCTGCATA
TTGTACTTTTCCTCTTACTCGACTTAACCAGTACCAACCCAGCTTCTCAACGGATTTATACCATGGCACT
TTAAAGCCAGCATCACTGACAATGAGCGGTGTGGTGTTACTCGGTAGAATGCTCGCAAGGTCGGCTAGAA
ATTGGTCATGAGCTTTCTTTGAACATTGCTCTGAAAGCGGGAACGCTTTCTCATAAAGAGTAACAGAACG
ACCGTGTAGTGCGACTGAAGCTCGCAATACCATAAGCCGTTTTTGCTCACGGATATCAGACCAGTCAACA
AGTACAATGGGCATCGTATTGCCCGAACAGATAAAGCTAGCATGCCAACGGTATACAGCGAGTCGCTCTT
TGTGGAGGTGACGATTACCTAACAATCGGTCGATTCGTTTGATGTTATGTTTTGTTCTCGCTTTGGTTGG
CAGGTTACGGCCAAGTTCGGTAAGAGTGAGAGTTTTACAGTCAAGTAAGGCGTGGCAAGCCAACGTTAAG
CTGTTGAGTCGTTTTAAGTGTAATTCGGGGCAGAATTGGTAAAGAGAGTCGTGTAAAATATCGAGTTCGC
ACATTTTGTTGTCTGATTATTGATTTTTGGCGAAACCATTTGATCATATGACAAGATGTGTATCTACCTT
AACTTAATGATTTTGATAAAAATCATTAGGGGATTCATCAGCCCTTAACGTGAGTTTTCGTTCCACTGAG
CGTCAGACCCCGTAGAAAAGATCAAAGGATCTTC
Features (pLannotate 1.2.2; 28 found; start..end, strand, type, name):
      1..589     +  rep_origin     ori: high-copy-number ColE1/pMB1/pBR322/pUC origin of replication
    775..915     -  misc_feature   bom: basis of mobility region from pBR322
   1017..1056    -  CDS            rop (fragment): Rop protein, which maintains plasmids at low copy number; rop
   1259..1453    -  rep_origin     pVS1 oriV: origin of replication for the Pseudomonas plasmid pVS1 (Heeb et al., 2000)
   1519..2592    -  CDS            pVS1 RepA: replication protein from the Pseudomonas plasmid pVS1 (Heeb et al., 2000)
   3021..3650    -  CDS            pVS1 StaA: stability protein from the Pseudomonas plasmid pVS1 (Heeb et al., 2000)
   4210..4611    -  CDS            Y4CG_SINFN (fragment): Protein inferred from homology: Swiss-Prot protein existence level 3. From Sinorhizobium fredii (strain NBRC 101917 / NGR234).
   4951..4975    -  misc_feature   RB T-DNA repeat: right border repeat from nopaline C58 T-DNA
   5041..5195    -  CDS            lacZα (fragment): LacZα fragment of β-galactosidase; lacZ fragment
   5198..5216    -  misc_feature   MCS (fragment): pUC18/19 multiple cloning site
   5217..5391    -  polyA_signal   CaMV poly(A) signal: cauliflower mosaic virus polyadenylation signal
   5397..6359    -  CDS            birA: BIRA_ECOLI - Also known as bioR, dhbB. Experimental evidence at protein level: Swiss-Prot protein existence level 1. Acts both as a biotin--[acetyl-CoA-carboxylase] ligase and a biotin-operon repressor. In the presence of ATP, BirA activates biotin to form the BirA-biotinyl-5'-adenylate (BirA-bio-5'-AMP or holoBirA) complex. HoloBirA can either transfer the biotinyl moiety to the biotin carboxyl carrier protein (BCCP) subunit of acetyl-CoA carboxylase, or bind to the biotin operator site and inhibit transcription of the operon. From Escherichia coli (strain K12).
   7820..8527    -  terminator     OCS terminator: octopine synthase terminator
   8831..8854    -  CDS            CCR5TC (fragment): zinc-finger domain from the CCR5-224 (+) zinc-finger nuclease that recognizes the left half-site target sequence in the human CCR5 gene (Perez et al., 2008; Gross et al., 2013)
   8999..9022    -  CDS            CCR5TC (fragment): zinc-finger domain from the CCR5-224 (+) zinc-finger nuclease that recognizes the left half-site target sequence in the human CCR5 gene (Perez et al., 2008; Gross et al., 2013)
   9087..9170    -  CDS            ZNF22 (fragment): ZNF22_HUMAN - Also known as KOX15, KROX26. Experimental evidence at protein level: Swiss-Prot protein existence level 1. Binds DNA through the consensus sequence 5'-CAATG-3'. May be involved in transcriptional regulation and may play a role in tooth formation (By similarity). From Homo sapiens (Human).
   9337..9361    +  protein_bind   attB2: mutant version of attB; recombination site for the Gateway® BP reaction BP Clonase™
   9378..9515    -  CDS            VIP2 (fragment): PAF1_ARATH - Also known as ELF7 From Arabidopsis thaliana (Mouse-ear cress).
   9613..10281   -  CDS            VIP2 (fragment): PAF1_ARATH - Also known as ELF7 From Arabidopsis thaliana (Mouse-ear cress).
  10514..12601   -  CDS            VIP2: PAF1_ARATH - Also known as ELF7 From Arabidopsis thaliana (Mouse-ear cress).
  13436..13460   -  protein_bind   attB1: mutant version of attB; recombination site for the Gateway® BP reaction BP Clonase™
  13465..13500   -  misc_feature   MCS (fragment): multiple cloning site
  13512..13892   +  promoter       MAS promoter: mannopine synthase promoter (Velten et al., 1984)
  13898..14446   +  CDS            bar: PAT_STRHY - Experimental evidence at protein level: Swiss-Prot protein existence level 1. Inactivates phosphinothricin (PPT) by transfer of an acetyl group from acetyl CoA. Can also acetylate demethylphosphinothricin but not PTT or glutamate. This enzyme is an effector of phosphinothricin tripeptide (PTT or bialaphos) resistance. From Streptomyces hygroscopicus. Introduced by genetic manipulation and expressed in glufosinate-tolerant maize by Dekalb Genetics.
  14459..14711   +  terminator     MAS terminator: mannopine synthase terminator
  14797..14821   -  misc_feature   LB T-DNA repeat: left border repeat from nopaline C58 T-DNA
  15246..16040   +  CDS            KanR: aminoglycoside phosphotransferase; aphA-3; confers resistance to kanamycin
  17286..17355   +  ncRNA          RNA-OUT: Accession: RF00240 - RNA-OUT
