[The description below was written by a language model from this plasmid's Addgene catalogue record and pLannotate feature annotations shown in this document.]
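Description:
pEG302-ELF7-ZF is a plant binary vector of about 17.5 kb, built on the Gateway-compatible pEG302 backbone, for Agrobacterium-mediated delivery of a T-DNA into Arabidopsis thaliana. Outside the T-DNA borders it carries a high-copy ColE1/pUC-type origin with the pBR322 bom region for propagation in E. coli. The pVS1 oriV, RepA and StaA functions allow stable replication in Agrobacterium, and a kanamycin resistance gene (aphA-3 type) provides bacterial selection. Between the nopaline-type left and right border repeats, a bar gene encoding phosphinothricin acetyltransferase sits between the mannopine synthase promoter and terminator, giving Basta (glufosinate) selection of transformed plants.

The payload is Arabidopsis ELF7 (EARLY FLOWERING 7, also annotated as VIP2, the plant PAF1 homologue), cloned between attB1 and attB2 sites. The ELF7 coding matches are split into several blocks, which suggests a genomic fragment with introns. Roughly 800 bp of unannotated sequence lies between attB1 and the first coding match and could hold native upstream sequence, but no promoter for this cassette is annotated or stated in the record. Downstream of attB2 are zinc-finger matches that the annotation software assigned to CCR5 nuclease fingers and human ZNF22. These most likely represent the artificial ZF108 array named in the catalogue entry, and they are followed by the octopine synthase terminator. The T-DNA also contains an E. coli birA biotin ligase coding sequence with a CaMV poly(A) signal, whose promoter is likewise not annotated and whose role the record does not explain. The ELF7-ZF108 fusion is meant to tether ELF7 to the FWA gene, and it comes from a screen of effector proteins for targeted gene repression in Arabidopsis.
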