Addgene plasmid #200920: pEG302-ELF7-ZF
Purpose: Express ELF7-ZF108 in Arabidopsis target FWA gene
Depositing lab: Steven Jacobsen. Depositing organization: University of California, Los Angeles (UCLA). Publication: A gene silencing screen uncovers diverse tools for targeted gene repression in Arabidopsis. Wang M, Zhong Z, Gallego-Bartolome J, Li Z, Feng S, Kuo HY, Kan RL, Lam H, Richey JC, Tang L, Zhou J, Liu M, Jami-Alahmadi Y, Wohlschlegel J, Jacobsen SE. Nat Plants. 2023 Mar 6. doi: 10.1038/s41477-023-01362-8. PubMed 36879017.
Backbone
  Vector backbone: pEG302
  Vector type: Plant Expression
  Selectable markers: Basta
Growth in bacteria
  Bacterial resistance: Kanamycin, 50 μg/mL
  Growth temperature: 37°C
  Growth strain: DH5alpha
  Copy number: High Copy
Gene/Insert
  Gene/Insert name: ELF7
  Species: A. thaliana (mustard weed)
  Entrez Gene: ELF7 (a.k.a. EARLY FLOWERING 7, ELF7, F19K16.29, F19K16_29)
Terms and licenses: Academic/Nonprofit Terms; Industry Terms: Not Available to Industry
How to cite: pEG302-ELF7-ZF was a gift from Steven Jacobsen (Addgene plasmid # 200920 ; http://n2t.net/addgene:200920 ; RRID:Addgene_200920)
